Addgene plasmid #99619: FRT1-Mb2YFP-2A (IG153)
Purpose: To clone gene of interest downstream of FRT1-Mb2YFP-2A cassette
Depositing lab: Rui Benedito. Depositing organization: Centro Nacional de Investigaciones Cardiovasculares (CNIC). Publication: Dual ifgMosaic: A Versatile Method for Multispectral and Combinatorial Mosaic Gene-Function Analysis. Pontes-Quero S, Heredia L, Casquero-Garcia V, Fernandez-Chacon M, Luo W, Hermoso A, Bansal M, Garcia-Gonzalez I, Sanchez-Munoz MS, Perea JR, Galiana-Simal A, Rodriguez-Arabaolaza I, Del Olmo-Cabrera S, Rocha SF, Criado-Rodriguez LM, Giovinazzo G, Benedito R. Cell. 2017 Aug 10;170(4):800-814.e18. doi: 10.1016/j.cell.2017.07.031. PubMed 28802047.
Backbone
  Vector backbone: pcDNA3.1
  Total vector size (bp): 6987
  Vector type: Mammalian Expression
  Selectable markers: Neomycin (select with G418)
Growth in bacteria
  Bacterial resistance: Ampicillin, 100 μg/mL
  Growth temperature: 37°C
  Growth strain: DH5alpha
  Copy number: High Copy
Gene/Insert
  Gene/Insert name: Mb2EYFP
  Tag / fusion protein: T2A (C terminal on insert)
Terms and licenses: Academic/Nonprofit Terms; Industry Terms: Not Available to Industry
How to cite: FRT1-Mb2YFP-2A (IG153) was a gift from Rui Benedito (Addgene plasmid # 99619 ; http://n2t.net/addgene:99619 ; RRID:Addgene_99619)
