[The description below was written by a language model from this plasmid's Addgene catalogue record and pLannotate feature annotations shown in this document.]
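Description:
FRT1-Mb2YFP-2A (IG153) is a pcDNA3.1-based mammalian expression plasmid of about 7 kb that serves as a cloning intermediate: a gene of interest is inserted downstream of an FRT1-Mb2YFP-2A cassette. It belongs to the ifgMosaic toolkit for multispectral, combinatorial mosaic gene-function analysis. In E. coli it replicates from a high-copy ColE1/pUC origin and is selected through the AmpR β-lactamase gene. An f1 origin is also present. For mammalian cells, an SV40 promoter drives a neomycin phosphotransferase gene followed by an SV40 poly(A) signal, allowing G418 selection.

The expression unit begins with the CMV immediate early enhancer and promoter, followed by a T7 promoter. The annotated coding region consists of a short fragment of chicken MARCKS placed directly upstream of monomeric EYFP. This fragment presumably provides the membrane-targeting "Mb2" portion of the reporter, although the record does not spell this out. The catalogue lists a T2A peptide at the C terminus of the insert, so a gene cloned in frame after it would be co-translated with the yellow reporter and released as a separate protein, marking the expressing cells with fluorescence. Neither the T2A nor the FRT1 recombinase site named in the plasmid title was picked up by the automated annotation; the unannotated gaps before the MARCKS fragment and after EYFP are where they would be expected to lie. Downstream are a WPRE, which enhances transcript stability and expression, and SV40 and bGH polyadenylation signals. The FRT1 site suggests use in FLP-dependent recombination schemes, where mutually exclusive cassettes yield mosaic expression, but the record gives no further detail.
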