Features (pLannotate 1.2.2; 23 found; start..end, strand, type, name):
     78..381     +  enhancer       CMV enhancer: human cytomegalovirus immediate early enhancer
    382..585     +  promoter       CMV promoter: human cytomegalovirus (CMV) immediate early promoter
    581..614     +  LTR            5' LTR (truncated) (fragment): truncated 5' long terminal repeat (LTR) from HIV-1
    630..648     +  promoter       T7 promoter: promoter for bacteriophage T7 RNA polymerase
    724..846     +  CDS            MARCKS (fragment): MARCS_CHICK - Experimental evidence at protein level: Swiss-Prot protein existence level 1. MARCKS is the most prominent cellular substrate for protein kinase C. This protein binds calmodulin, actin, and synapsin. MARCKS is a filamentous (F) actin cross-linking protein. From Gallus gallus (Chicken).
    853..1566    +  CDS            mEYFP: mEYFP is a basic (constitutively fluorescent) yellow fluorescent protein published in 2002, derived from Aequorea victoria. It is reported to be a very rapidly-maturing monomer.
   1686..2274    +  misc_feature   WPRE: woodchuck hepatitis virus posttranscriptional regulatory element
   2302..2385    +  CDS            large T antigen (fragment): large T antigen from SV40 (simian virus 40)
   2408..2529    +  polyA_signal   SV40 poly(A) signal: SV40 polyadenylation signal
   2587..2811    +  polyA_signal   bGH poly(A) signal: bovine growth hormone polyadenylation signal
   2815..2836    +  promoter       SV40 promoter (fragment): SV40 enhancer and early promoter
   2857..3285    +  rep_origin     f1 ori (sequence partly withheld): f1 bacteriophage origin of replication; arrow indicates direction of (+) strand synthesis
   3299..3628    +  promoter       SV40 promoter: SV40 enhancer and early promoter
   3695..4486    +  CDS            neo: KKA2_KLEPN - Also known as kan, nptII. Experimental evidence at protein level: Swiss-Prot protein existence level 1. Resistance to kanamycin, neomycin, paromomycin, ribostamycin, butirosin and gentamicin B. From Klebsiella pneumoniae.
   4510..4668    +  CDS            ble (fragment): BLE_KLEPN - Experimental evidence at protein level: Swiss-Prot protein existence level 1. Binding protein with a strong affinity to the bleomycin family of antibiotics. Binds to CL990; an antimitotic-antibiotic compound. From Klebsiella pneumoniae.
   4663..4784    +  polyA_signal   SV40 poly(A) signal: SV40 polyadenylation signal
   4857..4873    -  protein_bind   lac operator: The lac repressor binds to the lac operator to inhibit transcription in E. coli. This inhibition can be relieved by adding lactose or isopropyl-β-D-thiogalactopyranoside (IPTG). lac repressor encoded by lacI
   4881..4911    -  promoter       lac promoter: promoter for the E. coli lac operon
   4926..4947    -  protein_bind   CAP binding site: CAP binding activates transcription in the presence of cAMP. E. coli catabolite activator protein
   4960..5052    -  CDS            lacI (fragment): lac repressor; lacI; The lac repressor binds to the lac operator to inhibit transcription in E. coli. This inhibition can be relieved by adding lactose or isopropyl-β-D-thiogalactopyranoside (IPTG).
   5235..5823    -  rep_origin     ori: high-copy-number ColE1/pMB1/pBR322/pUC origin of replication
   5994..6854    -  CDS            AmpR: β-lactamase; bla; confers resistance to ampicillin, carbenicillin, and related antibiotics
   6855..6959    -  promoter       AmpR promoter: bla
>Addgene plasmid #99619 | FRT1-Mb2YFP-2A (IG153) | addgene full sequence | sequence record 192208 | Addgene NGS Result
GACGGATCGGGAGATCCTAGTTATTAATAGTAATCAATTACGGGGTCATTAGTTCATAGCCCATATATGG
AGTTCCGCGTTACATAACTTACGGTAAATGGCCCGCCTGGCTGACCGCCCAACGACCCCCGCCCATTGAC
GTCAATAATGACGTATGTTCCCATAGTAACGCCAATAGGGACTTTCCATTGACGTCAATGGGTGGAGTAT
TTACGGTAAACTGCCCACTTGGCAGTACATCAAGTGTATCATATGCCAAGTACGCCCCCTATTGACGTCA
ATGACGGTAAATGGCCCGCCTGGCATTATGCCCAGTACATGACCTTATGGGACTTTCCTACTTGGCAGTA
CATCTACGTATTAGTCATCGCTATTACCATGGTGATGCGGTTTTGGCAGTACATCAATGGGCGTGGATAG
CGGTTTGACTCACGGGGATTTCCAAGTCTCCACCCCATTGACGTCAATGGGAGTTTGTTTTGGCACCAAA
ATCAACGGGACTTTCCAAAATGTCGTAACAACTCCGCCCCATTGACGCAAATGGGCGGTAGGCGTGTACG
GTGGGAGGTCTATATAAGCAGAGCTCTCTGGCTAACTAGAGAACCCACTGCTTACTGGCTTATCGAAATT
AATACGACTCACTATAGGGAGACCCAAGCTGGCTAGCAATTAAGCTTGAAGTTCCTATTCTTCAAATAGT
ATAGGAACTTCCGGCGCGCCACCATGGGTTGCTGTTTCTCCAAGACCGCAGCGAAGGGAGAAGCCGCCGC
GGAGAGGCCTGGGGAGGCGGCTGTGGCCTCGTCGCCTTCCAAAGCGAACGGACAGGAGAATGGCCACGTG
AAGGTAGGATCCGTGAGCAAGGGCGAGGAGCTGTTCACCGGGGTGGTGCCCATCCTGGTCGAGCTGGACG
GCGACGTAAACGGCCACAAGTTCAGCGTGTCCGGCGAGGGCGAGGGCGATGCCACCTACGGCAAGCTGAC
CCTGAAGTTCATCTGCACCACCGGCAAGCTGCCCGTGCCCTGGCCCACCCTCGTGACCACCTTCGGCTAC
GGCCTGCAGTGCTTCGCCCGCTACCCCGACCACATGAAGCAGCACGACTTCTTCAAGTCCGCCATGCCCG
AAGGCTACGTCCAGGAGCGCACCATCTTCTTCAAGGACGACGGCAACTACAAGACCCGCGCCGAGGTGAA
GTTCGAGGGCGACACCCTGGTGAACCGCATCGAGCTGAAGGGCATCGACTTCAAGGAGGACGGCAACATC
CTGGGGCACAAGCTGGAGTACAACTACAACAGCCACAACGTCTATATCATGGCCGACAAGCAGAAGAACG
GCATCAAGGTGAACTTCAAGATCCGCCACAACATCGAGGACGGCAGCGTGCAGCTCGCCGACCACTACCA
GCAGAACACCCCCATCGGCGACGGCCCCGTGCTGCTGCCCGACAACCACTACCTGAGCTACCAGTCCAAG
CTGAGCAAAGACCCCAACGAGAAGCGCGATCACATGGTCCTGCTGGAGTTCGTGACCGCCGCCGGGATCA
CTCTCGGCATGGACGAGCTGTACAAGGGCAGTGGAGAGGGCAGAGGAAGTCTGCTAACATGCGGTGACGT
CGAGGAGAATCCTGGCCCAGAATTCTGCAGATATCCAGCACAGTGGCGGCCGCTCGAGTCTAGGCGCGCC
CCGCTAATCAACCTCTGGATTACAAAATTTGTGAAAGATTGACTGGTATTCTTAACTATGTTGCTCCTTT
TACGCTATGTGGATACGCTGCTTTAATGCCTTTGTATCATGCTATTGCTTCCCGTATGGCTTTCATTTTC
TCCTCCTTGTATAAATCCTGGTTGCTGTCTCTTTATGAGGAGTTGTGGCCCGTTGTCAGGCAACGTGGCG
TGGTGTGCACTGTGTTTGCTGACGCAACCCCCACTGGTTGGGGCATTGCCACCACCTGTCAGCTCCTTTC
CGGGACTTTCGCTTTCCCCCTCCCTATTGCCACGGCGGAACTCATCGCCGCCTGCCTTGCCCGCTGCTGG
ACAGGGGCTCGGCTGTTGGGCACTGACAATTCCGTGGTGTTGTCGGGGAAATCATCGTCCTTTCCTTGGC
TGCTCGCCTGTGTTGCCACCTGGATTCTGCGCGGGACGTCCTTCTGCTACGTCCCTTCGGCCCTCAATCC
AGCGGACCTTCCTTCCCGCGGCCTGCTGCCGGCTCTGCGGCCTCTTCCGCGTCTTCGCCTTCGCCCTCAG
ACGAGTCGGATCTCCCTTTGGGCCGCCTCCCCGCATCGATACCGTCGAGACTGCTGCACCAGATCATAAT
CAGCCATACCACATTTGTAGAGGTTTTACTTGCTTTAAAAAACCTCCCACACCTCCCCCTGAACCTGAAA
CATAAAATGAATGCAATTGTTGTTGTTAACTTGTTTATTGCAGCTTATAATGGTTACAAATAAAGCAATA
GCATCACAAATTTCACAAATAAAGCATTTTTTTCACTGCATTCTAGTTGTGGTTTGTCCAAACTCATCAA
TGTATCTTAAGGCGTGGAGATCTATCGAGTCTAGAGGGCCCGTTTAAACCCGCTGATCAGCCTCGACTGT
GCCTTCTAGTTGCCAGCCATCTGTTGTTTGCCCCTCCCCCGTGCCTTCCTTGACCCTGGAAGGTGCCACT
CCCACTGTCCTTTCCTAATAAAATGAGGAAATTGCATCGCATTGTCTGAGTAGGTGTCATTCTATTCTGG
GGGGTGGGGTGGGGCAGGACAGCAAGGGGGAGGATTGGGAAGACAATAGCAGGCATGCTGGGGATGCGGT
GGGCTCTATGGCTTCTGAGGCGGAAAGAACCAGCTGGGGCTCTAGGGGGTATCCCC
[124 nt withheld, positions 2857-2980]
C
[91 nt withheld, positions 2982-3072]
A
[49 nt withheld, positions 3074-3122]
CCTTTGACGTTGGAGTCCACGTTCTTT
[37 nt withheld, positions 3150-3186]
ACCCTATCTCGGTCTATTCTTTTGATTTATAAGGGATTTTGCCGATTTCGGCCTATTGGTTAAAAAATGA
GCTGATTTAACAAAAATTTAACGCGAATTAATTCTGTGGAATGTGTGTCAGTTAGGGTGTGGAAAGTCCC
CAGGCTCCCCAGCAGGCAGAAGTATGCAAAGCATGCATCTCAATTAGTCAGCAACCAGGTGTGGAAAGTC
CCCAGGCTCCCCAGCAGGCAGAAGTATGCAAAGCATGCATCTCAATTAGTCAGCAACCATAGTCCCGCCC
CTAACTCCGCCCATCCCGCCCCTAACTCCGCCCAGTTCCGCCCATTCTCCGCCCCATGGCTGACTAATTT
TTTTTATTTATGCAGAGGCCGAGGCCGCCTCTGCCTCTGAGCTATTCCAGAAGTAGTGAGGAGGCTTTTT
TGGAGGCCTAGGCTTTTGCAAAAAGCTCCCGGGAGCTTGTATATCCATTTTCGGATCTGATCAAGAGACA
GGATGAGGATCGTTTCGCATGATTGAACAAGATGGATTGCACGCAGGTTCTCCGGCCGCTTGGGTGGAGA
GGCTATTCGGCTATGACTGGGCACAACAGACAATCGGCTGCTCTGATGCCGCCGTGTTCCGGCTGTCAGC
GCAGGGGCGCCCGGTTCTTTTTGTCAAGACCGACCTGTCCGGTGCCCTGAATGAACTGCAGGACGAGGCA
GCGCGGCTATCGTGGCTGGCCACGACGGGCGTTCCTTGCGCAGCTGTGCTCGACGTTGTCACTGAAGCGG
GAAGGGACTGGCTGCTATTGGGCGAAGTGCCGGGGCAGGATCTCCTGTCATCTCACCTTGCTCCTGCCGA
GAAAGTATCCATCATGGCTGATGCAATGCGGCGGCTGCATACGCTTGATCCGGCTACCTGCCCATTCGAC
CACCAAGCGAAACATCGCATCGAGCGAGCACGTACTCGGATGGAAGCCGGTCTTGTCGATCAGGATGATC
TGGACGAAGAGCATCAGGGGCTCGCGCCAGCCGAACTGTTCGCCAGGCTCAAGGCGCGCATGCCCGACGG
CGAGGATCTCGTCGTGACCCATGGCGATGCCTGCTTGCCGAATATCATGGTGGAAAATGGCCGCTTTTCT
GGATTCATCGACTGTGGCCGGCTGGGTGTGGCGGACCGCTATCAGGACATAGCGTTGGCTACCCGTGATA
TTGCTGAAGAGCTTGGCGGCGAATGGGCTGACCGCTTCCTCGTGCTTTACGGTATCGCCGCTCCCGATTC
GCAGCGCATCGCCTTCTATCGCCTTCTTGACGAGTTCTTCTGAGCGGGACTCTGGGGTTCGAAATGACCG
ACCAAGCGACGCCCAACCTGCCATCACGAGATTTCGATTCCACCGCCGCCTTCTATGAAAGGTTGGGCTT
CGGAATCGTTTTCCGGGACGCCGGCTGGATGATCCTCCAGCGCGGGGATCTCATGCTGGAGTTCTTCGCC
CACCCCAACTTGTTTATTGCAGCTTATAATGGTTACAAATAAAGCAATAGCATCACAAATTTCACAAATA
AAGCATTTTTTTCACTGCATTCTAGTTGTGGTTTGTCCAAACTCATCAATGTATCTTATCATGTCTGTAT
ACCGTCGACCTCTAGCTAGAGCTTGGCGTAATCATGGTCATAGCTGTTTCCTGTGTGAAATTGTTATCCG
CTCACAATTCCACACAACATACGAGCCGGAAGCATAAAGTGTAAAGCCTGGGGTGCCTAATGAGTGAGCT
AACTCACATTAATTGCGTTGCGCTCACTGCCCGCTTTCCAGTCGGGAAACCTGTCGTGCCAGCTGCATTA
ATGAATCGGCCAACGCGCGGGGAGAGGCGGTTTGCGTATTGGGCGCTCTTCCGCTTCCTCGCTCACTGAC
TCGCTGCGCTCGGTCGTTCGGCTGCGGCGAGCGGTATCAGCTCACTCAAAGGCGGTAATACGGTTATCCA
CAGAATCAGGGGATAACGCAGGAAAGAACATGTGAGCAAAAGGCCAGCAAAAGGCCAGGAACCGTAAAAA
GGCCGCGTTGCTGGCGTTTTTCCATAGGCTCCGCCCCCCTGACGAGCATCACAAAAATCGACGCTCAAGT
CAGAGGTGGCGAAACCCGACAGGACTATAAAGATACCAGGCGTTTCCCCCTGGAAGCTCCCTCGTGCGCT
CTCCTGTTCCGACCCTGCCGCTTACCGGATACCTGTCCGCCTTTCTCCCTTCGGGAAGCGTGGCGCTTTC
TCATAGCTCACGCTGTAGGTATCTCAGTTCGGTGTAGGTCGTTCGCTCCAAGCTGGGCTGTGTGCACGAA
CCCCCCGTTCAGCCCGACCGCTGCGCCTTATCCGGTAACTATCGTCTTGAGTCCAACCCGGTAAGACACG
ACTTATCGCCACTGGCAGCAGCCACTGGTAACAGGATTAGCAGAGCGAGGTATGTAGGCGGTGCTACAGA
GTTCTTGAAGTGGTGGCCTAACTACGGCTACACTAGAAGAACAGTATTTGGTATCTGCGCTCTGCTGAAG
CCAGTTACCTTCGGAAAAAGAGTTGGTAGCTCTTGATCCGGCAAACAAACCACCGCTGGTAGCGGTGGTT
TTTTTGTTTGCAAGCAGCAGATTACGCGCAGAAAAAAAGGATCTCAAGAAGATCCTTTGATCTTTTCTAC
GGGGTCTGACGCTCAGTGGAACGAAAACTCACGTTAAGGGATTTTGGTCATGAGATTATCAAAAAGGATC
TTCACCTAGATCCTTTTAAATTAAAAATGAAGTTTTAAATCAATCTAAAGTATATATGAGTAAACTTGGT
CTGACAGTTACCAATGCTTAATCAGTGAGGCACCTATCTCAGCGATCTGTCTATTTCGTTCATCCATAGT
TGCCTGACTCCCCGTCGTGTAGATAACTACGATACGGGAGGGCTTACCATCTGGCCCCAGTGCTGCAATG
ATACCGCGAGACCCACGCTCACCGGCTCCAGATTTATCAGCAATAAACCAGCCAGCCGGAAGGGCCGAGC
GCAGAAGTGGTCCTGCAACTTTATCCGCCTCCATCCAGTCTATTAATTGTTGCCGGGAAGCTAGAGTAAG
TAGTTCGCCAGTTAATAGTTTGCGCAACGTTGTTGCCATTGCTACAGGCATCGTGGTGTCACGCTCGTCG
TTTGGTATGGCTTCATTCAGCTCCGGTTCCCAACGATCAAGGCGAGTTACATGATCCCCCATGTTGTGCA
AAAAAGCGGTTAGCTCCTTCGGTCCTCCGATCGTTGTCAGAAGTAAGTTGGCCGCAGTGTTATCACTCAT
GGTTATGGCAGCACTGCATAATTCTCTTACTGTCATGCCATCCGTAAGATGCTTTTCTGTGACTGGTGAG
TACTCAACCAAGTCATTCTGAGAATAGTGTATGCGGCGACCGAGTTGCTCTTGCCCGGCGTCAATACGGG
ATAATACCGCGCCACATAGCAGAACTTTAAAAGTGCTCATCATTGGAAAACGTTCTTCGGGGCGAAAACT
CTCAAGGATCTTACCGCTGTTGAGATCCAGTTCGATGTAACCCACTCGTGCACCCAACTGATCTTCAGCA
TCTTTTACTTTCACCAGCGTTTCTGGGTGAGCAAAAACAGGAAGGCAAAATGCCGCAAAAAAGGGAATAA
GGGCGACACGGAAATGTTGAATACTCATACTCTTCCTTTTTCAATATTATTGAAGCATTTATCAGGGTTA
TTGTCTCATGAGCGGATACATATTTGAATGTATTTAGAAAAATAAACAAATAGGGGTTCCGCGCACATTT
CCCCGAAAAGTGCCACCTGACGTC
